LOCUS       Exported 13012 bp ds-DNA circular SYN 10-SEP-2021
DEFINITION  Lentiviral vector expressing Cas9 and a sgRNA against the human
            AMBRA1 gene.
ACCESSION   .
VERSION     .
KEYWORDS    lentiCRISPRv2_AMBRA1#1
SOURCE      synthetic DNA construct
  ORGANISM  synthetic DNA construct
REFERENCE   1 (bases 1 to 13012)
  AUTHORS   Chaikovsky AC, Li C, Jeng EE, Loebell S, Lee MC, Murray CW, Cheng R,
            Demeter J, Swaney DL, Chen SH, Newton BW, Johnson JR, Drainas AP,
            Shue YT, Seoane JA, Srinivasan P, He A, Yoshida A, Hipkins SQ,
            McCrea E, Poltorack CD, Krogan NJ, Diehl JA, Kong C, Jackson PK,
            Curtis C, Petrov DA, Bassik MC, Winslow MM, Sage J
  TITLE     The AMBRA1 E3 ligase adaptor regulates the stability of cyclin D.
  JOURNAL   Nature. 2021 Apr;592(7856):794-798. doi: 10.1038/s41586-021-03474-7.
            Epub 2021 Apr 14.
  PUBMED    33854239
REFERENCE   2 (bases 1 to 13012)
  AUTHORS   .
  TITLE     Direct Submission
  JOURNAL   Exported Sep 10, 2021 from SnapGene Server 1.1.58
            http://www.snapgene.com
FEATURES             Location/Qualifiers
     source          1..13012
                     /organism="synthetic DNA construct"
                     /mol_type="other DNA"
     primer_bind     complement(47..66)
                     /label=pRS-marker
                     /note="pRS vectors, use to sequence yeast selectable
                     marker"
     enhancer        238..617
                     /label=CMV enhancer
                     /note="human cytomegalovirus immediate early enhancer"
     promoter        619..817
                     /label=CMV promoter
                     /note="human cytomegalovirus (CMV) immediate early
                     promoter"
     primer_bind     772..792
                     /label=CMV-F
                     /note="Human CMV immediate early promoter, forward primer"
     LTR             835..1015
                     /label=5' LTR (truncated)
                     /note="truncated 5' long terminal repeat (LTR) from HIV-1"
     misc_feature    1062..1187
                     /label=HIV-1 Psi
                     /note="packaging signal of human immunodeficiency virus
                     type 1"
     misc_feature    1680..1913
                     /label=RRE
                     /note="The Rev response element (RRE) of HIV-1 allows for
                     Rev-dependent mRNA export from the nucleus to the
                     cytoplasm."
     CDS             2098..2142
                     /codon_start=1
                     /product="antigenic peptide corresponding to amino acids
                     655 to 669 of the HIV envelope protein gp41 (Lutje Hulsik
                     et al., 2013)"
                     /label=gp41 peptide
                     /note="recognized by the 2H10 single-chain llama nanobody"
                     /translation="KNEQELLELDKWASL"
     misc_feature    2440..2557
                     /label=cPPT/CTS
                     /note="central polypurine tract and central termination
                     sequence of HIV-1"
     promoter        2608..2848
                     /label=U6 promoter
                     /note="RNA polymerase III promoter for human U6 snRNA"
     primer_bind     2608..2628
                     /label=hU6-F
                     /note="Human U6 promoter, forward primer"
     primer_bind     2779..2798
                     /label=LKO.1 5'
                     /note="Human U6 promoter, forward primer"
     misc_RNA        2877..2952
                     /label=gRNA scaffold
                     /note="guide RNA scaffold for the Streptococcus pyogenes
                     CRISPR/Cas9 system"
     promoter        3014..3225
                     /label=EF-1-alpha core promoter
                     /note="core promoter for human elongation factor
                     EF-1-alpha"
     regulatory      3244..3253
                     /regulatory_class="other"
                     /note="vertebrate consensus sequence for strong initiation
                     of translation (Kozak, 1987)"
     CDS             3250..7353
                     /codon_start=1
                     /product="Cas9 (Csn1) endonuclease from the Streptococcus
                     pyogenes Type II CRISPR/Cas system"
                     /label=Cas9
                     /note="generates RNA-guided double strand breaks in DNA"
                     /translation="MDKKYSIGLDIGTNSVGWAVITDEYKVPSKKFKVLGNTDRHSIKK
                     NLIGALLFDSGETAEATRLKRTARRRYTRRKNRICYLQEIFSNEMAKVDDSFFHRLEES
                     FLVEEDKKHERHPIFGNIVDEVAYHEKYPTIYHLRKKLVDSTDKADLRLIYLALAHMIK
                     FRGHFLIEGDLNPDNSDVDKLFIQLVQTYNQLFEENPINASGVDAKAILSARLSKSRRL
                     ENLIAQLPGEKKNGLFGNLIALSLGLTPNFKSNFDLAEDAKLQLSKDTYDDDLDNLLAQ
                     IGDQYADLFLAAKNLSDAILLSDILRVNTEITKAPLSASMIKRYDEHHQDLTLLKALVR
                     QQLPEKYKEIFFDQSKNGYAGYIDGGASQEEFYKFIKPILEKMDGTEELLVKLNREDLL
                     RKQRTFDNGSIPHQIHLGELHAILRRQEDFYPFLKDNREKIEKILTFRIPYYVGPLARG
                     NSRFAWMTRKSEETITPWNFEEVVDKGASAQSFIERMTNFDKNLPNEKVLPKHSLLYEY
                     FTVYNELTKVKYVTEGMRKPAFLSGEQKKAIVDLLFKTNRKVTVKQLKEDYFKKIECFD
                     SVEISGVEDRFNASLGTYHDLLKIIKDKDFLDNEENEDILEDIVLTLTLFEDREMIEER
                     LKTYAHLFDDKVMKQLKRRRYTGWGRLSRKLINGIRDKQSGKTILDFLKSDGFANRNFM
                     QLIHDDSLTFKEDIQKAQVSGQGDSLHEHIANLAGSPAIKKGILQTVKVVDELVKVMGR
                     HKPENIVIEMARENQTTQKGQKNSRERMKRIEEGIKELGSQILKEHPVENTQLQNEKLY
                     LYYLQNGRDMYVDQELDINRLSDYDVDHIVPQSFLKDDSIDNKVLTRSDKNRGKSDNVP
                     SEEVVKKMKNYWRQLLNAKLITQRKFDNLTKAERGGLSELDKAGFIKRQLVETRQITKH
                     VAQILDSRMNTKYDENDKLIREVKVITLKSKLVSDFRKDFQFYKVREINNYHHAHDAYL
                     NAVVGTALIKKYPKLESEFVYGDYKVYDVRKMIAKSEQEIGKATAKYFFYSNIMNFFKT
                     EITLANGEIRKRPLIETNGETGEIVWDKGRDFATVRKVLSMPQVNIVKKTEVQTGGFSK
                     ESILPKRNSDKLIARKKDWDPKKYGGFDSPTVAYSVLVVAKVEKGKSKKLKSVKELLGI
                     TIMERSSFEKNPIDFLEAKGYKEVKKDLIIKLPKYSLFELENGRKRMLASAGELQKGNE
                     LALPSKYVNFLYLASHYEKLKGSPEDNEQKQLFVEQHKHYLDEIIEQISEFSKRVILAD
                     ANLDKVLSAYNKHRDKPIREQAENIIHLFTLTNLGAPAAFKYFDTTIDRKRYTSTKEVL
                     DATLIHQSITGLYETRIDLSQLGGD"
     CDS             7354..7401
                     /codon_start=1
                     /product="bipartite nuclear localization signal from
                     nucleoplasmin"
                     /label=nucleoplasmin NLS
                     /translation="KRPAATKKAGQAKKKK"
     CDS             7402..7425
                     /codon_start=1
                     /product="FLAG(R) epitope tag, followed by an enterokinase
                     cleavage site"
                     /label=FLAG
                     /translation="DYKDDDDK"
     CDS             7435..7491
                     /codon_start=1
                     /product="2A peptide from porcine teschovirus-1
                     polyprotein"
                     /label=P2A
                     /note="Eukaryotic ribosomes fail to insert a peptide bond
                     between the Gly and Pro residues, yielding separate
                     polypeptides."
                     /translation="ATNFSLLKQAGDVEENPGP"
     CDS             7492..8088
                     /codon_start=1
                     /gene="pac from Streptomyces alboniger"
                     /product="puromycin N-acetyltransferase"
                     /label=PuroR
                     /note="confers resistance to puromycin"
                     /translation="TEYKPTVRLATRDDVPRAVRTLAAAFADYPATRHTVDPDRHIERV
                     TELQELFLTRVGLDIGKVWVADDGAAVAVWTTPESVEAGAVFAEIGPRMAELSGSRLAA
                     QQQMEGLLAPHRPKEPAWFLATVGVSPDHQGKGLGSAVVLPGVEAAERAGVPAFLETSA
                     PRNLPFYERLGFTVTADVEVPEGPRTWCMTRKPGA"
     primer_bind     7985..8005
                     /label=Puro-F
                     /note="Puromycin resistance gene, forward primer"
     misc_feature    8104..8692
                     /label=WPRE
                     /note="woodchuck hepatitis virus posttranscriptional
                     regulatory element"
     primer_bind     complement(8157..8177)
                     /label=WPRE-R
                     /note="WPRE, reverse primer"
     CDS             complement(8575..8586)
                     /codon_start=1
                     /product="Factor Xa recognition and cleavage site"
                     /label=Factor Xa site
                     /translation="IEGR"
     LTR             8764..8997
                     /label=3' LTR (Delta-U3)
                     /note="self-inactivating 3' long terminal repeat (LTR) from
                     HIV-1"
     primer_bind     complement(9023..9040)
                     /label=BGH-rev
                     /note="Bovine growth hormone terminator, reverse primer.
                     Also called BGH reverse"
     polyA_signal    9029..9253
                     /label=bGH poly(A) signal
                     /note="bovine growth hormone polyadenylation signal"
     rep_origin      9299..9727
                     /direction=RIGHT
                     /label=f1 ori
                     /note="f1 bacteriophage origin of replication; arrow
                     indicates direction of (+) strand synthesis"
     primer_bind     complement(9386..9405)
                     /label=F1ori-R
                     /note="F1 origin, reverse primer"
     primer_bind     9596..9617
                     /label=F1ori-F
                     /note="F1 origin, forward primer"
     primer_bind     complement(9736..9756)
                     /label=pBABE 3'
                     /note="SV40 enhancer, reverse primer for pBABE vectors"
     promoter        9741..10070
                     /label=SV40 promoter
                     /note="SV40 enhancer and early promoter"
     rep_origin      9921..10056
                     /label=SV40 ori
                     /note="SV40 origin of replication"
     primer_bind     9983..10002
                     /label=SV40pro-F
                     /note="SV40 promoter/origin, forward primer"
     promoter        10118..10165
                     /label=EM7 promoter
                     /note="synthetic bacterial promoter "
     CDS             10184..10558
                     /codon_start=1
                     /gene="Sh ble from Streptoalloteichus hindustanus"
                     /product="antibiotic-binding protein"
                     /label=BleoR
                     /note="confers resistance to bleomycin, phleomycin, and
                     Zeocin(TM)"
                     /translation="MAKLTSAVPVLTARDVAGAVEFWTDRLGFSRDFVEDDFAGVVRDD
                     VTLFISAVQDQVVPDNTLAWVWVRGLDELYAEWSEVVSTNFRDASGPAMTEIGEQPWGR
                     EFALRDPAGNCVHFVAEEQD"
     polyA_signal    10688..10809
                     /label=SV40 poly(A) signal
                     /note="SV40 polyadenylation signal"
     primer_bind     complement(10725..10744)
                     /label=SV40pA-R
                     /note="SV40 polyA, reverse primer"
     primer_bind     10779..10798
                     /label=EBV-rev
                     /note="SV40 polyA terminator, reverse primer"
     primer_bind     complement(10858..10874)
                     /label=M13 rev
                     /note="common sequencing primer, one of multiple similar
                     variants"
     primer_bind     complement(10858..10874)
                     /label=M13 Reverse
                     /note="In lacZ gene. Also called M13-rev"
     primer_bind     complement(10871..10893)
                     /label=M13/pUC Reverse
                     /note="In lacZ gene"
     protein_bind    10882..10898
                     /label=lac operator
                     /bound_moiety="lac repressor encoded by lacI"
                     /note="The lac repressor binds to the lac operator to
                     inhibit transcription in E. coli. This inhibition can be
                     relieved by adding lactose or
                     isopropyl-beta-D-thiogalactopyranoside (IPTG)."
     promoter        complement(10906..10936)
                     /label=lac promoter
                     /note="promoter for the E. coli lac operon"
     protein_bind    10951..10972
                     /label=CAP binding site
                     /bound_moiety="E. coli catabolite activator protein"
                     /note="CAP binding activates transcription in the presence
                     of cAMP."
     primer_bind     complement(11089..11106)
                     /label=L4440
                     /note="L4440 vector, forward primer"
     rep_origin      complement(11260..11848)
                     /direction=LEFT
                     /label=ori
                     /note="high-copy-number ColE1/pMB1/pBR322/pUC origin of
                     replication"
     primer_bind     complement(11340..11359)
                     /label=pBR322ori-F
                     /note="pBR322 origin, forward primer"
     CDS             complement(12019..12879)
                     /codon_start=1
                     /gene="bla"
                     /product="beta-lactamase"
                     /label=AmpR
                     /note="confers resistance to ampicillin, carbenicillin, and
                     related antibiotics"
                     /translation="MSIQHFRVALIPFFAAFCLPVFAHPETLVKVKDAEDQLGARVGYI
                     ELDLNSGKILESFRPEERFPMMSTFKVLLCGAVLSRIDAGQEQLGRRIHYSQNDLVEYS
                     PVTEKHLTDGMTVRELCSAAITMSDNTAANLLLTTIGGPKELTAFLHNMGDHVTRLDRW
                     EPELNEAIPNDERDTTMPVAMATTLRKLLTGELLTLASRQQLIDWMEADKVAGPLLRSA
                     LPAGWFIADKSGAGERGSRGIIAALGPDGKPSRIVVIYTTGSQATMDERNRQIAEIGAS
                     LIKHW"
     primer_bind     12642..12661
                     /label=Amp-R
                     /note="Ampicillin resistance gene, reverse primer"
     promoter        complement(12880..12984)
                     /gene="bla"
                     /label=AmpR promoter
ORIGIN
        1 gtcgacggat cgggagatct cccgatcccc tatggtgcac tctcagtaca atctgctctg
       61 atgccgcata gttaagccag tatctgctcc ctgcttgtgt gttggaggtc gctgagtagt
      121 gcgcgagcaa aatttaagct acaacaaggc aaggcttgac cgacaattgc atgaagaatc
      181 tgcttagggt taggcgtttt gcgctgcttc gcgatgtacg ggccagatat acgcgttgac
      241 attgattatt gactagttat taatagtaat caattacggg gtcattagtt catagcccat
      301 atatggagtt ccgcgttaca taacttacgg taaatggccc gcctggctga ccgcccaacg
      361 acccccgccc attgacgtca ataatgacgt atgttcccat agtaacgcca atagggactt
      421 tccattgacg tcaatgggtg gagtatttac ggtaaactgc ccacttggca gtacatcaag
      481 tgtatcatat gccaagtacg ccccctattg acgtcaatga cggtaaatgg cccgcctggc
      541 attatgccca gtacatgacc ttatgggact ttcctacttg gcagtacatc tacgtattag
      601 tcatcgctat taccatggtg atgcggtttt ggcagtacat caatgggcgt ggatagcggt
      661 ttgactcacg gggatttcca agtctccacc ccattgacgt caatgggagt ttgttttggc
      721 accaaaatca acgggacttt ccaaaatgtc gtaacaactc cgccccattg acgcaaatgg
      781 gcggtaggcg tgtacggtgg gaggtctata taagcagcgc gttttgcctg tactgggtct
      841 ctctggttag accagatctg agcctgggag ctctctggct aactagggaa cccactgctt
      901 aagcctcaat aaagcttgcc ttgagtgctt caagtagtgt gtgcccgtct gttgtgtgac
      961 tctggtaact agagatccct cagacccttt tagtcagtgt ggaaaatctc tagcagtggc
     1021 gcccgaacag ggacttgaaa gcgaaaggga aaccagagga gctctctcga cgcaggactc
     1081 ggcttgctga agcgcgcacg gcaagaggcg aggggcggcg actggtgagt acgccaaaaa
     1141 ttttgactag cggaggctag aaggagagag atgggtgcga gagcgtcagt attaagcggg
     1201 ggagaattag atcgcgatgg gaaaaaattc ggttaaggcc agggggaaag aaaaaatata
     1261 aattaaaaca tatagtatgg gcaagcaggg agctagaacg attcgcagtt aatcctggcc
     1321 tgttagaaac atcagaaggc tgtagacaaa tactgggaca gctacaacca tcccttcaga
     1381 caggatcaga agaacttaga tcattatata atacagtagc aaccctctat tgtgtgcatc
     1441 aaaggataga gataaaagac accaaggaag ctttagacaa gatagaggaa gagcaaaaca
     1501 aaagtaagac caccgcacag caagcggccg ctgatcttca gacctggagg aggagatatg
     1561 agggacaatt ggagaagtga attatataaa tataaagtag taaaaattga accattagga
     1621 gtagcaccca ccaaggcaaa gagaagagtg gtgcagagag aaaaaagagc agtgggaata
     1681 ggagctttgt tccttgggtt cttgggagca gcaggaagca ctatgggcgc agcgtcaatg
     1741 acgctgacgg tacaggccag acaattattg tctggtatag tgcagcagca gaacaatttg
     1801 ctgagggcta ttgaggcgca acagcatctg ttgcaactca cagtctgggg catcaagcag
     1861 ctccaggcaa gaatcctggc tgtggaaaga tacctaaagg atcaacagct cctggggatt
     1921 tggggttgct ctggaaaact catttgcacc actgctgtgc cttggaatgc tagttggagt
     1981 aataaatctc tggaacagat ttggaatcac acgacctgga tggagtggga cagagaaatt
     2041 aacaattaca caagcttaat acactcctta attgaagaat cgcaaaacca gcaagaaaag
     2101 aatgaacaag aattattgga attagataaa tgggcaagtt tgtggaattg gtttaacata
     2161 acaaattggc tgtggtatat aaaattattc ataatgatag taggaggctt ggtaggttta
     2221 agaatagttt ttgctgtact ttctatagtg aatagagtta ggcagggata ttcaccatta
     2281 tcgtttcaga cccacctccc aaccccgagg ggacccgaca ggcccgaagg aatagaagaa
     2341 gaaggtggag agagagacag agacagatcc attcgattag tgaacggatc ggcactgcgt
     2401 gcgccaattc tgcagacaaa tggcagtatt catccacaat tttaaaagaa aaggggggat
     2461 tggggggtac agtgcagggg aaagaatagt agacataata gcaacagaca tacaaactaa
     2521 agaattacaa aaacaaatta caaaaattca aaattttcgg gtttattaca gggacagcag
     2581 agatccagtt tggttaatta aggtaccgag ggcctatttc ccatgattcc ttcatatttg
     2641 catatacgat acaaggctgt tagagagata attagaatta atttgactgt aaacacaaag
     2701 atattagtac aaaatacgtg acgtagaaag taataatttc ttgggtagtt tgcagtttta
     2761 aaattatgtt ttaaaatgga ctatcatatg cttaccgtaa cttgaaagta tttcgatttc
     2821 ttggctttat atatcttgtg gaaaggacga aacaccgata ttatggttca catggggttt
     2881 tagagctaga aatagcaagt taaaataagg ctagtccgtt atcaacttga aaaagtggca
     2941 ccgagtcggt gcttttttga attcgctagc taggtcttga aaggagtggg aattggctcc
     3001 ggtgcccgtc agtgggcaga gcgcacatcg cccacagtcc ccgagaagtt ggggggaggg
     3061 gtcggcaatt gatccggtgc ctagagaagg tggcgcgggg taaactggga aagtgatgtc
     3121 gtgtactggc tccgcctttt tcccgagggt gggggagaac cgtatataag tgcagtagtc
     3181 gccgtgaacg ttctttttcg caacgggttt gccgccagaa cacaggaccg gttctagagc
     3241 gctgccacca tggacaagaa gtacagcatc ggcctggaca tcggcaccaa ctctgtgggc
     3301 tgggccgtga tcaccgacga gtacaaggtg cccagcaaga aattcaaggt gctgggcaac
     3361 accgaccggc acagcatcaa gaagaacctg atcggagccc tgctgttcga cagcggcgaa
     3421 acagccgagg ccacccggct gaagagaacc gccagaagaa gatacaccag acggaagaac
     3481 cggatctgct atctgcaaga gatcttcagc aacgagatgg ccaaggtgga cgacagcttc
     3541 ttccacagac tggaagagtc cttcctggtg gaagaggata agaagcacga gcggcacccc
     3601 atcttcggca acatcgtgga cgaggtggcc taccacgaga agtaccccac catctaccac
     3661 ctgagaaaga aactggtgga cagcaccgac aaggccgacc tgcggctgat ctatctggcc
     3721 ctggcccaca tgatcaagtt ccggggccac ttcctgatcg agggcgacct gaaccccgac
     3781 aacagcgacg tggacaagct gttcatccag ctggtgcaga cctacaacca gctgttcgag
     3841 gaaaacccca tcaacgccag cggcgtggac gccaaggcca tcctgtctgc cagactgagc
     3901 aagagcagac ggctggaaaa tctgatcgcc cagctgcccg gcgagaagaa gaatggcctg
     3961 ttcggaaacc tgattgccct gagcctgggc ctgaccccca acttcaagag caacttcgac
     4021 ctggccgagg atgccaaact gcagctgagc aaggacacct acgacgacga cctggacaac
     4081 ctgctggccc agatcggcga ccagtacgcc gacctgtttc tggccgccaa gaacctgtcc
     4141 gacgccatcc tgctgagcga catcctgaga gtgaacaccg agatcaccaa ggcccccctg
     4201 agcgcctcta tgatcaagag atacgacgag caccaccagg acctgaccct gctgaaagct
     4261 ctcgtgcggc agcagctgcc tgagaagtac aaagagattt tcttcgacca gagcaagaac
     4321 ggctacgccg gctacattga cggcggagcc agccaggaag agttctacaa gttcatcaag
     4381 cccatcctgg aaaagatgga cggcaccgag gaactgctcg tgaagctgaa cagagaggac
     4441 ctgctgcgga agcagcggac cttcgacaac ggcagcatcc cccaccagat ccacctggga
     4501 gagctgcacg ccattctgcg gcggcaggaa gatttttacc cattcctgaa ggacaaccgg
     4561 gaaaagatcg agaagatcct gaccttccgc atcccctact acgtgggccc tctggccagg
     4621 ggaaacagca gattcgcctg gatgaccaga aagagcgagg aaaccatcac cccctggaac
     4681 ttcgaggaag tggtggacaa gggcgcttcc gcccagagct tcatcgagcg gatgaccaac
     4741 ttcgataaga acctgcccaa cgagaaggtg ctgcccaagc acagcctgct gtacgagtac
     4801 ttcaccgtgt ataacgagct gaccaaagtg aaatacgtga ccgagggaat gagaaagccc
     4861 gccttcctga gcggcgagca gaaaaaggcc atcgtggacc tgctgttcaa gaccaaccgg
     4921 aaagtgaccg tgaagcagct gaaagaggac tacttcaaga aaatcgagtg cttcgactcc
     4981 gtggaaatct ccggcgtgga agatcggttc aacgcctccc tgggcacata ccacgatctg
     5041 ctgaaaatta tcaaggacaa ggacttcctg gacaatgagg aaaacgagga cattctggaa
     5101 gatatcgtgc tgaccctgac actgtttgag gacagagaga tgatcgagga acggctgaaa
     5161 acctatgccc acctgttcga cgacaaagtg atgaagcagc tgaagcggcg gagatacacc
     5221 ggctggggca ggctgagccg gaagctgatc aacggcatcc gggacaagca gtccggcaag
     5281 acaatcctgg atttcctgaa gtccgacggc ttcgccaaca gaaacttcat gcagctgatc
     5341 cacgacgaca gcctgacctt taaagaggac atccagaaag cccaggtgtc cggccagggc
     5401 gatagcctgc acgagcacat tgccaatctg gccggcagcc ccgccattaa gaagggcatc
     5461 ctgcagacag tgaaggtggt ggacgagctc gtgaaagtga tgggccggca caagcccgag
     5521 aacatcgtga tcgaaatggc cagagagaac cagaccaccc agaagggaca gaagaacagc
     5581 cgcgagagaa tgaagcggat cgaagagggc atcaaagagc tgggcagcca gatcctgaaa
     5641 gaacaccccg tggaaaacac ccagctgcag aacgagaagc tgtacctgta ctacctgcag
     5701 aatgggcggg atatgtacgt ggaccaggaa ctggacatca accggctgtc cgactacgat
     5761 gtggaccata tcgtgcctca gagctttctg aaggacgact ccatcgacaa caaggtgctg
     5821 accagaagcg acaagaaccg gggcaagagc gacaacgtgc cctccgaaga ggtcgtgaag
     5881 aagatgaaga actactggcg gcagctgctg aacgccaagc tgattaccca gagaaagttc
     5941 gacaatctga ccaaggccga gagaggcggc ctgagcgaac tggataaggc cggcttcatc
     6001 aagagacagc tggtggaaac ccggcagatc acaaagcacg tggcacagat cctggactcc
     6061 cggatgaaca ctaagtacga cgagaatgac aagctgatcc gggaagtgaa agtgatcacc
     6121 ctgaagtcca agctggtgtc cgatttccgg aaggatttcc agttttacaa agtgcgcgag
     6181 atcaacaact accaccacgc ccacgacgcc tacctgaacg ccgtcgtggg aaccgccctg
     6241 atcaaaaagt accctaagct ggaaagcgag ttcgtgtacg gcgactacaa ggtgtacgac
     6301 gtgcggaaga tgatcgccaa gagcgagcag gaaatcggca aggctaccgc caagtacttc
     6361 ttctacagca acatcatgaa ctttttcaag accgagatta ccctggccaa cggcgagatc
     6421 cggaagcggc ctctgatcga gacaaacggc gaaaccgggg agatcgtgtg ggataagggc
     6481 cgggattttg ccaccgtgcg gaaagtgctg agcatgcccc aagtgaatat cgtgaaaaag
     6541 accgaggtgc agacaggcgg cttcagcaaa gagtctatcc tgcccaagag gaacagcgat
     6601 aagctgatcg ccagaaagaa ggactgggac cctaagaagt acggcggctt cgacagcccc
     6661 accgtggcct attctgtgct ggtggtggcc aaagtggaaa agggcaagtc caagaaactg
     6721 aagagtgtga aagagctgct ggggatcacc atcatggaaa gaagcagctt cgagaagaat
     6781 cccatcgact ttctggaagc caagggctac aaagaagtga aaaaggacct gatcatcaag
     6841 ctgcctaagt actccctgtt cgagctggaa aacggccgga agagaatgct ggcctctgcc
     6901 ggcgaactgc agaagggaaa cgaactggcc ctgccctcca aatatgtgaa cttcctgtac
     6961 ctggccagcc actatgagaa gctgaagggc tcccccgagg ataatgagca gaaacagctg
     7021 tttgtggaac agcacaagca ctacctggac gagatcatcg agcagatcag cgagttctcc
     7081 aagagagtga tcctggccga cgctaatctg gacaaagtgc tgtccgccta caacaagcac
     7141 cgggataagc ccatcagaga gcaggccgag aatatcatcc acctgtttac cctgaccaat
     7201 ctgggagccc ctgccgcctt caagtacttt gacaccacca tcgaccggaa gaggtacacc
     7261 agcaccaaag aggtgctgga cgccaccctg atccaccaga gcatcaccgg cctgtacgag
     7321 acacggatcg acctgtctca gctgggaggc gacaagcgac ctgccgccac aaagaaggct
     7381 ggacaggcta agaagaagaa agattacaaa gacgatgacg ataagggatc cggcgcaaca
     7441 aacttctctc tgctgaaaca agccggagat gtcgaagaga atcctggacc gaccgagtac
     7501 aagcccacgg tgcgcctcgc cacccgcgac gacgtcccca gggccgtacg caccctcgcc
     7561 gccgcgttcg ccgactaccc cgccacgcgc cacaccgtcg atccggaccg ccacatcgag
     7621 cgggtcaccg agctgcaaga actcttcctc acgcgcgtcg ggctcgacat cggcaaggtg
     7681 tgggtcgcgg acgacggcgc cgcggtggcg gtctggacca cgccggagag cgtcgaagcg
     7741 ggggcggtgt tcgccgagat cggcccgcgc atggccgagt tgagcggttc ccggctggcc
     7801 gcgcagcaac agatggaagg cctcctggcg ccgcaccggc ccaaggagcc cgcgtggttc
     7861 ctggccaccg tcggagtctc gcccgaccac cagggcaagg gtctgggcag cgccgtcgtg
     7921 ctccccggag tggaggcggc cgagcgcgcc ggggtgcccg ccttcctgga gacctccgcg
     7981 ccccgcaacc tccccttcta cgagcggctc ggcttcaccg tcaccgccga cgtcgaggtg
     8041 cccgaaggac cgcgcacctg gtgcatgacc cgcaagcccg gtgcctgaac gcgttaagtc
     8101 gacaatcaac ctctggatta caaaatttgt gaaagattga ctggtattct taactatgtt
     8161 gctcctttta cgctatgtgg atacgctgct ttaatgcctt tgtatcatgc tattgcttcc
     8221 cgtatggctt tcattttctc ctccttgtat aaatcctggt tgctgtctct ttatgaggag
     8281 ttgtggcccg ttgtcaggca acgtggcgtg gtgtgcactg tgtttgctga cgcaaccccc
     8341 actggttggg gcattgccac cacctgtcag ctcctttccg ggactttcgc tttccccctc
     8401 cctattgcca cggcggaact catcgccgcc tgccttgccc gctgctggac aggggctcgg
     8461 ctgttgggca ctgacaattc cgtggtgttg tcggggaaat catcgtcctt tccttggctg
     8521 ctcgcctgtg ttgccacctg gattctgcgc gggacgtcct tctgctacgt cccttcggcc
     8581 ctcaatccag cggaccttcc ttcccgcggc ctgctgccgg ctctgcggcc tcttccgcgt
     8641 cttcgccttc gccctcagac gagtcggatc tccctttggg ccgcctcccc gcgtcgactt
     8701 taagaccaat gacttacaag gcagctgtag atcttagcca ctttttaaaa gaaaaggggg
     8761 gactggaagg gctaattcac tcccaacgaa gacaagatct gctttttgct tgtactgggt
     8821 ctctctggtt agaccagatc tgagcctggg agctctctgg ctaactaggg aacccactgc
     8881 ttaagcctca ataaagcttg ccttgagtgc ttcaagtagt gtgtgcccgt ctgttgtgtg
     8941 actctggtaa ctagagatcc ctcagaccct tttagtcagt gtggaaaatc tctagcaggg
     9001 cccgtttaaa cccgctgatc agcctcgact gtgccttcta gttgccagcc atctgttgtt
     9061 tgcccctccc ccgtgccttc cttgaccctg gaaggtgcca ctcccactgt cctttcctaa
     9121 taaaatgagg aaattgcatc gcattgtctg agtaggtgtc attctattct ggggggtggg
     9181 gtggggcagg acagcaaggg ggaggattgg gaagacaata gcaggcatgc tggggatgcg
     9241 gtgggctcta tggcttctga ggcggaaaga accagctggg gctctagggg gtatccccnn
     9301 nnnnnnnnnn nnnnnnnnnn nnnnnnnnnn nnnnnnnnnn nnnnnnnnnn nnnnnnnnnn
     9361 nnnnnnnnnn nnnnnnnnnn nnnnnnnnnn nnnnnnnnnn nnnnnnnnnn nnnnnnnnnn
     9421 nncnnnnnnn nnnnnnnnnn nnnnnnnnnn nnnnnnnnnn nnnnnnnnnn nnnnnnnnnn
     9481 nnnnnnnnnn nnnnnnnnnn nnnnnnnnnn nnnnannnnn nnnnnnnnnn nnnnnnnnnn
     9541 nnnnnnnnnn nnnnnnnnnn nnnncctttg acgttggagt ccacgttctt taatagtgga
     9601 ctcttgttcc aaactggaac aacactcaac cctatctcgg tctattcttt tgatttataa
     9661 gggattttgc cgatttcggc ctattggtta aaaaatgagc tgatttaaca aaaatttaac
     9721 gcgaattaat tctgtggaat gtgtgtcagt tagggtgtgg aaagtcccca ggctccccag
     9781 caggcagaag tatgcaaagc atgcatctca attagtcagc aaccaggtgt ggaaagtccc
     9841 caggctcccc agcaggcaga agtatgcaaa gcatgcatct caattagtca gcaaccatag
     9901 tcccgcccct aactccgccc atcccgcccc taactccgcc cagttccgcc cattctccgc
     9961 cccatggctg actaattttt tttatttatg cagaggccga ggccgcctct gcctctgagc
    10021 tattccagaa gtagtgagga ggcttttttg gaggcctagg cttttgcaaa aagctcccgg
    10081 gagcttgtat atccattttc ggatctgatc agcacgtgtt gacaattaat catcggcata
    10141 gtatatcggc atagtataat acgacaaggt gaggaactaa accatggcca agttgaccag
    10201 tgccgttccg gtgctcaccg cgcgcgacgt cgccggagcg gtcgagttct ggaccgaccg
    10261 gctcgggttc tcccgggact tcgtggagga cgacttcgcc ggtgtggtcc gggacgacgt
    10321 gaccctgttc atcagcgcgg tccaggacca ggtggtgccg gacaacaccc tggcctgggt
    10381 gtgggtgcgc ggcctggacg agctgtacgc cgagtggtcg gaggtcgtgt ccacgaactt
    10441 ccgggacgcc tccgggccgg ccatgaccga gatcggcgag cagccgtggg ggcgggagtt
    10501 cgccctgcgc gacccggccg gcaactgcgt gcacttcgtg gccgaggagc aggactgaca
    10561 cgtgctacga gatttcgatt ccaccgccgc cttctatgaa aggttgggct tcggaatcgt
    10621 tttccgggac gccggctgga tgatcctcca gcgcggggat ctcatgctgg agttcttcgc
    10681 ccaccccaac ttgtttattg cagcttataa tggttacaaa taaagcaata gcatcacaaa
    10741 tttcacaaat aaagcatttt tttcactgca ttctagttgt ggtttgtcca aactcatcaa
    10801 tgtatcttat catgtctgta taccgtcgac ctctagctag agcttggcgt aatcatggtc
    10861 atagctgttt cctgtgtgaa attgttatcc gctcacaatt ccacacaaca tacgagccgg
    10921 aagcataaag tgtaaagcct ggggtgccta atgagtgagc taactcacat taattgcgtt
    10981 gcgctcactg cccgctttcc agtcgggaaa cctgtcgtgc cagctgcatt aatgaatcgg
    11041 ccaacgcgcg gggagaggcg gtttgcgtat tgggcgctct tccgcttcct cgctcactga
    11101 ctcgctgcgc tcggtcgttc ggctgcggcg agcggtatca gctcactcaa aggcggtaat
    11161 acggttatcc acagaatcag gggataacgc aggaaagaac atgtgagcaa aaggccagca
    11221 aaaggccagg aaccgtaaaa aggccgcgtt gctggcgttt ttccataggc tccgcccccc
    11281 tgacgagcat cacaaaaatc gacgctcaag tcagaggtgg cgaaacccga caggactata
    11341 aagataccag gcgtttcccc ctggaagctc cctcgtgcgc tctcctgttc cgaccctgcc
    11401 gcttaccgga tacctgtccg cctttctccc ttcgggaagc gtggcgcttt ctcatagctc
    11461 acgctgtagg tatctcagtt cggtgtaggt cgttcgctcc aagctgggct gtgtgcacga
    11521 accccccgtt cagcccgacc gctgcgcctt atccggtaac tatcgtcttg agtccaaccc
    11581 ggtaagacac gacttatcgc cactggcagc agccactggt aacaggatta gcagagcgag
    11641 gtatgtaggc ggtgctacag agttcttgaa gtggtggcct aactacggct acactagaag
    11701 aacagtattt ggtatctgcg ctctgctgaa gccagttacc ttcggaaaaa gagttggtag
    11761 ctcttgatcc ggcaaacaaa ccaccgctgg tagcggtggt ttttttgttt gcaagcagca
    11821 gattacgcgc agaaaaaaag gatctcaaga agatcctttg atcttttcta cggggtctga
    11881 cgctcagtgg aacgaaaact cacgttaagg gattttggtc atgagattat caaaaaggat
    11941 cttcacctag atccttttaa attaaaaatg aagttttaaa tcaatctaaa gtatatatga
    12001 gtaaacttgg tctgacagtt accaatgctt aatcagtgag gcacctatct cagcgatctg
    12061 tctatttcgt tcatccatag ttgcctgact ccccgtcgtg tagataacta cgatacggga
    12121 gggcttacca tctggcccca gtgctgcaat gataccgcga gacccacgct caccggctcc
    12181 agatttatca gcaataaacc agccagccgg aagggccgag cgcagaagtg gtcctgcaac
    12241 tttatccgcc tccatccagt ctattaattg ttgccgggaa gctagagtaa gtagttcgcc
    12301 agttaatagt ttgcgcaacg ttgttgccat tgctacaggc atcgtggtgt cacgctcgtc
    12361 gtttggtatg gcttcattca gctccggttc ccaacgatca aggcgagtta catgatcccc
    12421 catgttgtgc aaaaaagcgg ttagctcctt cggtcctccg atcgttgtca gaagtaagtt
    12481 ggccgcagtg ttatcactca tggttatggc agcactgcat aattctctta ctgtcatgcc
    12541 atccgtaaga tgcttttctg tgactggtga gtactcaacc aagtcattct gagaatagtg
    12601 tatgcggcga ccgagttgct cttgcccggc gtcaatacgg gataataccg cgccacatag
    12661 cagaacttta aaagtgctca tcattggaaa acgttcttcg gggcgaaaac tctcaaggat
    12721 cttaccgctg ttgagatcca gttcgatgta acccactcgt gcacccaact gatcttcagc
    12781 atcttttact ttcaccagcg tttctgggtg agcaaaaaca ggaaggcaaa atgccgcaaa
    12841 aaagggaata agggcgacac ggaaatgttg aatactcata ctcttccttt ttcaatatta
    12901 ttgaagcatt tatcagggtt attgtctcat gagcggatac atatttgaat gtatttagaa
    12961 aaataaacaa ataggggttc cgcgcacatt tccccgaaaa gtgccacctg ac
//
