[The description below was written by a language model from this plasmid's Addgene catalogue record and the feature table of its GenBank file.]
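Description:
lentiCRISPRv2_AMBRA1#1 is a 13 kb all-in-one lentiviral CRISPR plasmid built on the lentiCRISPR v2 backbone, designed to deliver both Streptococcus pyogenes Cas9 and a single guide RNA targeting the human AMBRA1 gene (also known as DCAF3 or WDR94) into mammalian cells. It is propagated in E. coli as a high-copy plasmid through a ColE1/pUC-type origin with ampicillin selection (AmpR). The backbone outside the viral region also carries an f1 origin and an SV40 promoter/origin plus EM7 promoter driving a bleomycin/Zeocin resistance gene with an SV40 poly(A) signal.

The transfer cassette is a self-inactivating HIV-1 design. A CMV enhancer/promoter is fused to a truncated 5' LTR to drive genomic RNA production in packaging cells. This is followed by the Psi packaging signal, the RRE for Rev-dependent nuclear export, and the cPPT/CTS, and the cassette ends in a Delta-U3 3' LTR followed by a bGH poly(A) signal. Within it, a human U6 RNA polymerase III promoter transcribes the 20-nt AMBRA1 spacer, cloned through BsmBI sites that were destroyed in the process, fused to the Cas9 gRNA scaffold. Downstream, an EF-1-alpha core promoter with a Kozak sequence drives Cas9 carrying a C-terminal nucleoplasmin NLS and FLAG tag. Cas9 is linked by a P2A peptide to puromycin N-acetyltransferase, so the two are made as separate proteins from one transcript, and a WPRE enhances expression.

After packaging and transduction, puromycin selects for cells expressing the editing machinery, which introduces double-strand breaks at AMBRA1 to disrupt the gene. The associated publication concerns AMBRA1 as an E3 ligase adaptor that regulates cyclin D stability. The "#1" suffix suggests it is one of several guides against this gene, though the record does not say so.
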