Addgene plasmid #174152: lentiCRISPRv2_AMBRA1#1
Purpose: Lentiviral vector expressing Cas9 and a sgRNA against the human AMBRA1 gene
Depositing lab: Julien Sage. Depositing organization: Stanford University. Publication: The AMBRA1 E3 ligase adaptor regulates the stability of cyclin D. Chaikovsky AC, Li C, Jeng EE, Loebell S, Lee MC, Murray CW, Cheng R, Demeter J, Swaney DL, Chen SH, Newton BW, Johnson JR, Drainas AP, Shue YT, Seoane JA, Srinivasan P, He A, Yoshida A, Hipkins SQ, McCrea E, Poltorack CD, Krogan NJ, Diehl JA, Kong C, Jackson PK, Curtis C, Petrov DA, Bassik MC, Winslow MM, Sage J. Nature. 2021 Apr;592(7856):794-798. doi: 10.1038/s41586-021-03474-7. Epub 2021 Apr 14. PubMed 33854239.
Backbone
  Vector backbone: lentiCRISPR v2
  Vector type: Mammalian Expression, Lentiviral, CRISPR
  Selectable markers: Puromycin
Growth in bacteria
  Bacterial resistance: Ampicillin, 100 μg/mL
  Growth temperature: 37°C
  Growth strain: NEB Stable
  Copy number: High Copy
Gene/Insert
  Gene/Insert name: AMBRA
  gRNA/shRNA sequence: GATATTATGGTTCACATGGG
  Species: H. sapiens (human)
  Insert size (bp): 20
  Entrez Gene: AMBRA1 (a.k.a. DCAF3, WDR94)
  Promoter: hU6
  Cloning method: Restriction Enzyme; 5′ cloning site BsmbI (destroyed during cloning); 3′ cloning site BsmbI (destroyed during cloning)
Terms and licenses: Academic/Nonprofit Terms; Industry Terms: Not Available to Industry
How to cite: lentiCRISPRv2_AMBRA1#1 was a gift from Julien Sage (Addgene plasmid # 174152 ; http://n2t.net/addgene:174152 ; RRID:Addgene_174152)
